Addgene plasmid #14746: MEK1-GFP
Depositing lab: Rony Seger. Depositing organization: Weizmann Institute of Science. Publication: Non-regulated and stimulated mechanisms cooperate in the nuclear accumulation of MEK1. Yao Z, Flash I, Raviv Z, Yung Y, Asscher Y, Pleban S, Seger R. Oncogene. 2001 Nov 15. 20(52):7588-96. 10.1038/sj.onc.1204963 PubMed 11753637.
Backbone
  Vector backbone: pEGFP-N1
  Backbone manufacturer: Clontech
  Backbone size w/o insert (bp): 4700
  Vector type: Mammalian Expression
  Selectable markers: Neomycin (select with G418)
Growth in bacteria
  Bacterial resistance: Kanamycin, 50 μg/mL
  Growth temperature: 37°C
  Growth strain: DH5alpha
  Copy number: Low Copy
Gene/Insert
  Gene/Insert name: MEK1
  Species: H. sapiens (human)
  Insert size (bp): 1200
  Entrez Gene: MAP2K1 (a.k.a. CFC3, MAPKK1, MEK1, MEL, MKK1, PRKMK1)
  Tag / fusion protein: EGFP (C terminal on backbone)
  Cloning method: Restriction Enzyme; 5′ cloning site HindIII (not destroyed); 3′ cloning site ApaI (not destroyed)
  Sequencing primers: 5′ CMV-F; 3′ EGFP-N
Terms and licenses: Academic/Nonprofit Terms; Industry Terms: Not Available to Industry
Depositor comments: This plasmid grows slowly. We encourage requesting scientists to allow the plasmid to grow for a longer period of time than normal.
How to cite: MEK1-GFP was a gift from Rony Seger (Addgene plasmid # 14746 ; http://n2t.net/addgene:14746 ; RRID:Addgene_14746)
