[The description below was written by a language model from this plasmid's Addgene catalogue record and pLannotate feature annotations shown in this document.]
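Description:
MEK1-GFP is a mammalian expression plasmid built on the Clontech pEGFP-N1 backbone, carrying the human MAP2K1 (MEK1) coding sequence fused in frame to EGFP. The roughly 1.2 kb MEK1 insert was placed between the HindIII and ApaI sites of the multiple cloning site, so that it lies downstream of the human cytomegalovirus immediate early enhancer and promoter and directly upstream of EGFP. The result is a MEK1 protein tagged with EGFP at its C terminus. Transcripts are terminated by the SV40 polyadenylation signal. The sequenced plasmid is about 5.9 kb, consistent with the stated backbone and insert sizes.

Propagation in bacteria relies on a ColE1/pUC-type origin, and an f1 origin is also present for single-stranded DNA production. A single Tn5 aminoglycoside phosphotransferase (NeoR/KanR) gene serves both hosts. A bacterial bla-type promoter drives it for kanamycin selection in E. coli, and the SV40 enhancer/early promoter drives it for G418 selection of stably transfected mammalian cells, with the HSV TK polyadenylation signal downstream. Although the origin is annotated as a high-copy type, the catalogue lists the plasmid as low copy and the depositor notes that it grows slowly. The short large T antigen, ble and bGH poly(A) fragments in the feature table are probably backbone remnants or annotation matches rather than functional elements.

MEK1 is a dual-specificity kinase of the RAS–RAF–MEK–ERK cascade. The fluorescent fusion allows its localisation to be followed in transfected cells, in line with the associated study of mechanisms governing nuclear accumulation of MEK1.
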