Features (pLannotate 1.2.2; 17 found; start..end, strand, type, name):
      2..305     +  enhancer       CMV enhancer: human cytomegalovirus immediate early enhancer
    306..509     +  promoter       CMV promoter: human cytomegalovirus (CMV) immediate early promoter
    532..568     +  misc_feature   MCS (fragment): multiple cloning site
    602..1777    +  CDS            MAP2K1 (sequence withheld): MP2K1_HUMAN - Also known as MEK1, PRKMK1. Experimental evidence at protein level: Swiss-Prot protein existence level 1. Dual specificity protein kinase which acts as an essential component of the MAP kinase signal transduction pathway. Binding of extracellular ligands such as growth factors, cytokines and hormones to their cell-surface receptors activates RAS and this initiates RAF1 activation. RAF1 then further activates the dual-specificity protein kinases MAP2K1/MEK1 and MAP2K2/MEK2. Both MAP2K1/MEK1 and MAP2K2/MEK2 function specifically in the MAPK/ERK cascade, and catalyze the concomitant
   1778..1797    +  misc_feature   MCS (fragment): multiple cloning site
   1805..2524    +  CDS            EGFP: the original enhanced GFP (Yang et al., 1996) mammalian codon-optimized
   2541..2624    +  CDS            large T antigen (fragment): large T antigen from SV40 (simian virus 40)
   2647..2768    +  polyA_signal   SV40 poly(A) signal: SV40 polyadenylation signal
   2802..3230    -  rep_origin     f1 ori (sequence partly withheld): f1 bacteriophage origin of replication; arrow indicates direction of (+) strand synthesis
   3257..3361    +  promoter       AmpR promoter: bla
   3363..3720    +  promoter       SV40 promoter: SV40 enhancer and early promoter
   3755..4549    +  CDS            NeoR/KanR: aminoglycoside phosphotransferase from Tn5; aph(3')-II (or nptII); confers resistance to neomycin, kanamycin, and G418 (Geneticin®)
   4570..4722    +  CDS            ble (fragment): BLE_KLEPN - Experimental evidence at protein level: Swiss-Prot protein existence level 1. Binding protein with a strong affinity to the bleomycin family of antibiotics. Binds to CL990; an antimitotic-antibiotic compound. From Klebsiella pneumoniae.
   4781..4828    +  polyA_signal   HSV TK poly(A) signal: herpes simplex virus thymidine kinase polyadenylation signal (Cole and Stacy, 1985)
   4919..4935    -  polyA_signal   bGH poly(A) signal (fragment): bovine growth hormone polyadenylation signal
   5157..5745    +  rep_origin     ori: high-copy-number ColE1/pMB1/pBR322/pUC origin of replication
   5860..5918    +  enhancer       CMV enhancer (fragment): human cytomegalovirus immediate early enhancer
>Addgene plasmid #14746 | MEK1-GFP | addgene full sequence | sequence record 311041 | Addgene NGS Result
GCGTTACATAACTTACGGTAAATGGCCCGCCTGGCTGACCGCCCAACGACCCCCGCCCATTGACGTCAAT
AATGACGTATGTTCCCATAGTAACGCCAATAGGGACTTTCCATTGACGTCAATGGGTGGAGTATTTACGG
TAAACTGCCCACTTGGCAGTACATCAAGTGTATCATATGCCAAGTACGCCCCCTATTGACGTCAATGACG
GTAAATGGCCCGCCTGGCATTATGCCCAGTACATGACCTTATGGGACTTTCCTACTTGGCAGTACATCTA
CGTATTAGTCATCGCTATTACCATGGTGATGCGGTTTTGGCAGTACATCAATGGGCGTGGATAGCGGTTT
GACTCACGGGGATTTCCAAGTCTCCACCCCATTGACGTCAATGGGAGTTTGTTTTGGCACCAAAATCAAC
GGGACTTTCCAAAATGTCGTAACAACTCCGCCCCATTGACGCAAATGGGCGGTAGGCGTGTACGGTGGGA
GGTCTATATAAGCAGAGCTGGTTTAGTGAACCGTCAGATCCGCTAGCGCTACCGGACTCAGATCTCGAGC
TCAAGCTTGGTACCGAGCTCGGATCCGCCGCCACCATGGCA
[1176 nt withheld, positions 602-1777]
CGGGCCCGGGATCCACCGGTCGCCACCATGGTGAGCAAGGGCGAGGAGCTGTTCACCGGGGTGGTGCCCA
TCCTGGTCGAGCTGGACGGCGACGTAAACGGCCACAAGTTCAGCGTGTCCGGCGAGGGCGAGGGCGATGC
CACCTACGGCAAGCTGACCCTGAAGTTCATCTGCACCACCGGCAAGCTGCCCGTGCCCTGGCCCACCCTC
GTGACCACCCTGACCTACGGCGTGCAGTGCTTCAGCCGCTACCCCGACCACATGAAGCAGCACGACTTCT
TCAAGTCCGCCATGCCCGAAGGCTACGTCCAGGAGCGCACCATCTTCTTCAAGGACGACGGCAACTACAA
GACCCGCGCCGAGGTGAAGTTCGAGGGCGACACCCTGGTGAACCGCATCGAGCTGAAGGGCATCGACTTC
AAGGAGGACGGCAACATCCTGGGGCACAAGCTGGAGTACAACTACAACAGCCACAACGTCTATATCATGG
CCGACAAGCAGAAGAACGGCATCAAGGTGAACTTCAAGATCCGCCACAACATCGAGGACGGCAGCGTGCA
GCTCGCCGACCACTACCAGCAGAACACCCCCATCGGCGACGGCCCCGTGCTGCTGCCCGACAACCACTAC
CTGAGCACCCAGTCCGCCCTGAGCAAAGACCCCAACGAGAAGCGCGATCACATGGTCCTGCTGGAGTTCG
TGACCGCCGCCGGGATCACTCTCGGCATGGACGAGCTGTACAAGTAAAGCGGCCGCGACTCTAGATCATA
ATCAGCCATACCACATTTGTAGAGGTTTTACTTGCTTTAAAAAACCTCCCACACCTCCCCCTGAACCTGA
AACATAAAATGAATGCAATTGTTGTTGTTAACTTGTTTATTGCAGCTTATAATGGTTACAAATAAAGCAA
TAGCATCACAAATTTCACAAATAAAGCATTTTTTTCACTGCATTCTAGTTGTGGTTTGTCCAAACTCATC
AATGTATCTTAAGGCGTAAATTGTAAGCGTTAATATTTTGTTAAAATTCGCGTTAAATTTTTGTTAAATC
AGCTCATTTTTTAACCAATAGGCCGAAATCGGCAAAATCCCTTATAAATCAAAAGAATAGACCGAGATAG
GGT
[37 nt withheld, positions 2901-2937]
AAAGAACGTGGACTCCAACGTCAAAGG
[49 nt withheld, positions 2965-3013]
T
[91 nt withheld, positions 3015-3105]
G
[124 nt withheld, positions 3107-3230]
CAGGTGGCACTTTTCGGGGAAATGTGCGCGGAACCCCTATTTGTTTATTTTTCTAAATACATTCAAATAT
GTATCCGCTCATGAGACAATAACCCTGATAAATGCTTCAATAATATTGAAAAAGGAAGAGTCCTGAGGCG
GAAAGAACCAGCTGTGGAATGTGTGTCAGTTAGGGTGTGGAAAGTCCCCAGGCTCCCCAGCAGGCAGAAG
TATGCAAAGCATGCATCTCAATTAGTCAGCAACCAGGTGTGGAAAGTCCCCAGGCTCCCCAGCAGGCAGA
AGTATGCAAAGCATGCATCTCAATTAGTCAGCAACCATAGTCCCGCCCCTAACTCCGCCCATCCCGCCCC
TAACTCCGCCCAGTTCCGCCCATTCTCCGCCCCATGGCTGACTAATTTTTTTTATTTATGCAGAGGCCGA
GGCCGCCTCGGCCTCTGAGCTATTCCAGAAGTAGTGAGGAGGCTTTTTTGGAGGCCTAGGCTTTTGCAAA
GATCGATCAAGAGACAGGATGAGGATCGTTTCGCATGATTGAACAAGATGGATTGCACGCAGGTTCTCCG
GCCGCTTGGGTGGAGAGGCTATTCGGCTATGACTGGGCACAACAGACAATCGGCTGCTCTGATGCCGCCG
TGTTCCGGCTGTCAGCGCAGGGGCGCCCGGTTCTTTTTGTCAAGACCGACCTGTCCGGTGCCCTGAATGA
ACTGCAAGACGAGGCAGCGCGGCTATCGTGGCTGGCCACGACGGGCGTTCCTTGCGCAGCTGTGCTCGAC
GTTGTCACTGAAGCGGGAAGGGACTGGCTGCTATTGGGCGAAGTGCCGGGGCAGGATCTCCTGTCATCTC
ACCTTGCTCCTGCCGAGAAAGTATCCATCATGGCTGATGCAATGCGGCGGCTGCATACGCTTGATCCGGC
TACCTGCCCATTCGACCACCAAGCGAAACATCGCATCGAGCGAGCACGTACTCGGATGGAAGCCGGTCTT
GTCGATCAGGATGATCTGGACGAAGAGCATCAGGGGCTCGCGCCAGCCGAACTGTTCGCCAGGCTCAAGG
CGAGCATGCCCGACGGCGAGGATCTCGTCGTGACCCATGGCGATGCCTGCTTGCCGAATATCATGGTGGA
AAATGGCCGCTTTTCTGGATTCATCGACTGTGGCCGGCTGGGTGTGGCGGACCGCTATCAGGACATAGCG
TTGGCTACCCGTGATATTGCTGAAGAGCTTGGCGGCGAATGGGCTGACCGCTTCCTCGTGCTTTACGGTA
TCGCCGCTCCCGATTCGCAGCGCATCGCCTTCTATCGCCTTCTTGACGAGTTCTTCTGAGCGGGACTCTG
GGGTTCGAAATGACCGACCAAGCGACGCCCAACCTGCCATCACGAGATTTCGATTCCACCGCCGCCTTCT
ATGAAAGGTTGGGCTTCGGAATCGTTTTCCGGGACGCCGGCTGGATGATCCTCCAGCGCGGGGATCTCAT
GCTGGAGTTCTTCGCCCACCCTAGGGGGAGGCTAACTGAAACACGGAAGGAGACAATACCGGAAGGAACC
CGCGCTATGACGGCAATAAAAAGACAGAATAAAACGCACGGTGTTGGGTCGTTTGTTCATAAACGCGGGG
TTCGGTCCCAGGGCTGGCACTCTGTCGATACCCCACCGAGACCCCATTGGGGCCAATACGCCCGCGTTTC
TTCCTTTTCCCCACCCCACCCCCCAAGTTCGGGTGAAGGCCCAGGGCTCGCAGCCAACGTCGGGGCGGCA
GGCCCTGCCATAGCCTCAGGTTACTCATATATACTTTAGATTGATTTAAAACTTCATTTTTAATTTAAAA
GGATCTAGGTGAAGATCCTTTTTGATAATCTCATGACCAAAATCCCTTAACGTGAGTTTTCGTTCCACTG
AGCGTCAGACCCCGTAGAAAAGATCAAAGGATCTTCTTGAGATCCTTTTTTTCTGCGCGTAATCTGCTGC
TTGCAAACAAAAAAACCACCGCTACCAGCGGTGGTTTGTTTGCCGGATCAAGAGCTACCAACTCTTTTTC
CGAAGGTAACTGGCTTCAGCAGAGCGCAGATACCAAATACTGTTCTTCTAGTGTAGCCGTAGTTAGGCCA
CCACTTCAAGAACTCTGTAGCACCGCCTACATACCTCGCTCTGCTAATCCTGTTACCAGTGGCTGCTGCC
AGTGGCGATAAGTCGTGTCTTACCGGGTTGGACTCAAGACGATAGTTACCGGATAAGGCGCAGCGGTCGG
GCTGAACGGGGGGTTCGTGCACACAGCCCAGCTTGGAGCGAACGACCTACACCGAACTGAGATACCTACA
GCGTGAGCTATGAGAAAGCGCCACGCTTCCCGAAGGGAGAAAGGCGGACAGGTATCCGGTAAGCGGCAGG
GTCGGAACAGGAGAGCGCACGAGGGAGCTTCCAGGGGGAAACGCCTGGTATCTTTATAGTCCTGTCGGGT
TTCGCCACCTCTGACTTGAGCGTCGATTTTTGTGATGCTCGTCAGGGGGGCGGAGCCTATGGAAAAACGC
CAGCAACGCGGCCTTTTTACGGTTCCTGGCCTTTTGCTGGCCTTTTGCTCACATGTTCTTTCCTGCGTTA
TCCCCTGATTCTGTGGATAACCGTATTACCGCCATGCATTAGTTATTAATAGTAATCAATTACGGGGTCA
TTAGTTCATAGCCCATATATGGAGTTCC
