>Addgene plasmid #14746 | MEK1-GFP | addgene partial sequence | sequence record 67422 | SV40pA-R 5'-GAAATTTGTGATGCTATTGC-3'
AGTTAACAACAACAATTGCATTCATTTTATGTTTCAGGTTCAGGGGGAGGTGTGGGAGGTTTTTTAAAGC
AAGTAAAACCTCTACAAATGTGGTATGGCTGATTATGATCTAGAGTCGCGGCCGCTTTACTTGTACAGCT
CGTCCATGCCGAGAGTGATCCCGGCGGCGGTCACGAACTCCAGCAGGACCATGTGATCGCGCTTCTCGTT
GGGGTCTTTGCTCAGGGCGGACTGGGTGCTCAGGTAGTGGTTGTCGGGCAGCAGCACGGGGCCGTCGCCG
ATGGGGGTGTTCTGCTGGTAGTGGTCGGCGAGCTGCACGCTGCCGTCCTCGATGTTGTGGCGGATCTTGA
AGTTCACCTTGATGCCGTTCTTCTGCTTGTCGGCCATGATATAGACGTTGTGGCTGTTGTAGTTGTACTC
CAGCTTGTGCCCCAGGATGTTGCCGTCCTCCTTGAAGTCGATGCCCTTCAGCTCGATGCGGTTCACCAGG
GTGTCGCCCTCGAACTTCACCTCGGCGCGGGTCTTGTAGTTGCCGTCGTCCTTGAAGAAGATGGTGCGCT
CCTGGACGTAGCCTTCGGGCATGGCGGACTTGAAGAAGTCGTGCTGCTTCATGTGGTCGGGGTAGCGGCT
GAAGCACTGCACGCCGTAGGTCAGGGTGGTCACGAGGGTGGGCCAGGGCACGGGCAGCTTGCCGGTGGTG
CAGATGAACTTCAGGGTCAGCTTGCCGTAGGTGGCATCGCCCTCGCCCTCGCCGGACACGCTGAACTTGT
GGCCGTTTAC
