>Addgene plasmid #14746 | MEK1-GFP | addgene partial sequence | sequence record 68504 | EGFP-N 5'-CGTCGCCGTCCAGCTCGACCAG-3'
CTCTCGCCCTTGCTCACCATGGTGGCGACCGGTGGATCCCGGGCCCG
[895 nt withheld, positions 48-942]
CCATGACA
